>Addgene plasmid #227137 | pGL4_EGR1p-BC0136-luc2 | addgene full sequence | sequence record 455218 | Addgene NGS Result
GGCCTAACTGGCCGGTACCTGAGCTCGCTAGCCTCGAGGATATCAAACAAGTTTGTACAAAAAAGCAGGC
TATGGTGAGCAAGGGCGAGGAGCTGTTCACCGGGGTGGTGCCCATCCTGGTCGAGCTGGACGGCGACGTA
AACGGCCACAAGTTCAGCGTGTCCGGCGAGGGCGAGGGCGATGCCACCTACGGCAAGCTGACCCTGAAGT
TCATCTGCACCACCGGCAAGCTGCCCGTGCCCTGGCCCACCCTCGTGACCACCCTGACCTACAACTTTTC
TATACAAAGTTGAGACACCGTGCCATAGATCGAGGCCCGGGGTCAAGGCCCCGCCTCTCCTGGGCGGCCC
CTGCCCAGGCGGGCCCAGCCGCTCCTCCCCCGCACTCCCGGTTCGCTCTCACGGTCCCTGAGGTGGGCGG
GCGGGCCCTGGATGACAGCGATAGAACCCCGGCCCGACTCGCCCTCGCCCCCGCTCTGGGTCTGGGCTTC
CCCAGCCTAGTTCACGCCTAGGAGCCGCCTGAGCAGCCGCGCGCCCAGCGCCACACGCCACGAGCCCTCC
CCGCCTGGGCGTCCCCGGATCCCGCGAGCGCTCGGGCTCCCGGCTTGGAACCAGGGAGGAGGGAGGGAGC
GAGGGAGCAACCAGCTGCGACCCGGAAATGCCATATAAGGAGCAGGAAGGATCCCCCGCCGGAACAACCC
TTATTTGGGCAGCACCTTATTTGGAGTGGCCCGATATGGCCCGGCCGCTTCCGGCTCTGGGAGGAGGGAA
GAAGGCGGAGGGAGGGGCAACGCGGGAACTCCGGAGCTGCGCGGGTCCCGGAGGCCCCGGCGGCGGCTAG
AGCTCTAGGCTTCCCCGAAGCCTGGGCGCCTGGGATGCGGGCGCGGGCGCGGGCCCTAGGGTGCAGGATG
GAGGTGCCGGGCGCTGTCGGATGGGGGGCTTCACGTCGCTCCGGGTCCTCCCGGCCGGTCCTGCCATATT
AGGGCTTCCTGCTTCCCATATATGGCCATGTACGTCACGACGGAGGCGGACCCGTGCCGTTCCAGACCCT
TCAAATAGAGGCGGATCCGGGGAGTCGCGAGAGATCCCAGCGCGCAGAACTTGGGGAGCCGCCGCCGCCA
TCCGCCGCCGCAGCCAGCTTCCGCCGCCGCAGGACCGGCCCCTGCCCCAGCCTCCGCAGCCGCGGCGCGT
CCACGCCCGCCCGCGCCCAGGGCGAGTCGGGGTCGCCGCCTGCACGCTTCTCAGTGTTCAACTTTGTATA
ATAAAGTTGAGCTAGTTGCTAAGTCTGCCGAGTAGAATTAACCCTCACTAAAGGGTAGGTGACACTATAC
ATACATTTACCAAACAAATGTGCGTGTCAAACAAATCTACTTTTTACCCTATAGTGAGTCGTATTAGTAG
ACGCGAGTCAATGCATGTACGACAGCTTTCTTGTACAAAGTGGTTCGATATCAAGATCTGGCCTCGGCGG
CCAAGCTTGGCAATCCGGTACTGTTGGTAAAGCCACCATGGAAGATGCCAAAAACATTAAGAAGGGCCCA
GCGCCATTCTACCCACTCGAAGACGGGACCGCCGGCGAGCAGCTGCACAAAGCCATGAAGCGCTACGCCC
TGGTGCCCGGCACCATCGCCTTTACCGACGCACATATCGAGGTGGACATTACCTACGCCGAGTACTTCGA
GATGAGCGTTCGGCTGGCAGAAGCTATGAAGCGCTATGGGCTGAATACAAACCATCGGATCGTGGTGTGC
AGCGAGAATAGCTTGCAGTTCTTCATGCCCGTGTTGGGTGCCCTGTTCATCGGTGTGGCTGTGGCCCCAG
CTAACGACATCTACAACGAGCGCGAGCTGCTGAACAGCATGGGCATCAGCCAGCCCACCGTCGTATTCGT
GAGCAAGAAAGGGCTGCAAAAGATCCTCAACGTGCAAAAGAAGCTACCGATCATACAAAAGATCATCATC
ATGGATAGCAAGACCGACTACCAGGGCTTCCAAAGCATGTACACCTTCGTGACTTCCCATTTGCCACCCG
GCTTCAACGAGTACGACTTCGTGCCCGAGAGCTTCGACCGGGACAAAACCATCGCCCTGATCATGAACAG
TAGTGGCAGTACCGGATTGCCCAAGGGCGTAGCCCTACCGCACCGCACCGCTTGTGTCCGATTCAGTCAT
GCCCGCGACCCCATCTTCGGCAACCAGATCATCCCCGACACCGCTATCCTCAGCGTGGTGCCATTTCACC
ACGGCTTCGGCATGTTCACCACGCTGGGCTACTTGATCTGCGGCTTTCGGGTCGTGCTCATGTACCGCTT
CGAGGAGGAGCTATTCTTGCGCAGCTTGCAAGACTATAAGATTCAATCTGCCCTGCTGGTGCCCACACTA
TTTAGCTTCTTCGCTAAGAGCACTCTCATCGACAAGTACGACCTAAGCAACTTGCACGAGATCGCCAGCG
GCGGGGCGCCGCTCAGCAAGGAGGTAGGTGAGGCCGTGGCCAAACGCTTCCACCTACCAGGCATCCGCCA
GGGCTACGGCCTGACAGAAACAACCAGCGCCATTCTGATCACCCCCGAAGGGGACGACAAGCCTGGCGCA
GTAGGCAAGGTGGTGCCCTTCTTCGAGGCTAAGGTGGTGGACTTGGACACCGGTAAGACACTGGGTGTGA
ACCAGCGCGGCGAGCTGTGCGTCCGTGGCCCCATGATCATGAGCGGCTACGTTAACAACCCCGAGGCTAC
AAACGCTCTCATCGACAAGGACGGCTGGCTGCACAGCGGCGACATCGCCTACTGGGACGAGGACGAGCAC
TTCTTCATCGTGGACCGGCTGAAGAGCCTGATCAAATACAAGGGCTACCAGGTAGCCCCAGCCGAACTGG
AGAGCATCCTGCTGCAACACCCCAACATCTTCGACGCCGGGGTCGCCGGCCTGCCCGACGACGATGCCGG
CGAGCTGCCCGCCGCAGTCGTCGTGCTGGAACACGGTAAAACCATGACCGAGAAGGAGATCGTGGACTAT
GTGGCCAGCCAGGTTACAACCGCCAAGAAGCTGCGCGGTGGTGTTGTGTTCGTGGACGAGGTGCCTAAAG
GACTGACCGGCAAGTTGGACGCCCGCAAGATCCGCGAGATTCTCATTAAGGCCAAGAAGGGCGGCAAGAT
CGCCGTGTAATCTGCTTGCAAGAACTGGTTCAGTAGCTTAAGCCACTTTGTGATCCACCTTAACAGCCAC
GGCTTCCCTCCCGAGGTGGAGGAGCAGGCCGCCGGCACCCTGCCCATGAGCTGCGCCCAGGAGAGCGGCA
TGGATAGACACCCTGCTGCTTGCGCCAGCGCCAGGATCAACGTCTAACTGCAGTCTAGAGTCGGGGCGGC
CGGCCGCTTCGAGCAGACATGATAAGATACATTGATGAGTTTGGACAAACCACAACTAGAATGCAGTGAA
AAAAATGCTTTATTTGTGAAATTTGTGATGCTATTGCTTTATTTGTAACCATTATAAGCTGCAATAAACA
AGTTAACAACAACAATTGCATTCATTTTATGTTTCAGGTTCAGGGGGAGGTGTGGGAGGTTTTTTAAAGC
AAGTAAAACCTCTACAAATGTGGTAAAATCGATAAGGATCCGTTTGCGTATTGGGCGCTCTTCCGCTGAT
CTGCGCAGCACCATGGCCTGAAATAACCTCTGAAAGAGGAACTTGGTTAGCTACCTTCTGAGGCGGAAAG
AACCAGCTGTGGAATGTGTGTCAGTTAGGGTGTGGAAAGTCCCCAGGCTCCCCAGCAGGCAGAAGTATGC
AAAGCATGCATCTCAATTAGTCAGCAACCAGGTGTGGAAAGTCCCCAGGCTCCCCAGCAGGCAGAAGTAT
GCAAAGCATGCATCTCAATTAGTCAGCAACCATAGTCCCGCCCCTAACTCCGCCCATCCCGCCCCTAACT
CCGCCCAGTTCCGCCCATTCTCCGCCCCATGGCTGACTAATTTTTTTTATTTATGCAGAGGCCGAGGCCG
CCTCTGCCTCTGAGCTATTCCAGAAGTAGTGAGGAGGCTTTTTTGGAGGCCTAGGCTTTTGCAAAAAGCT
CGATTCTTCTGACACTAGCGCCACCATGAAGAAGCCCGAACTCACCGCTACCAGCGTTGAAAAATTTCTC
ATCGAGAAGTTCGACAGTGTGAGCGACCTGATGCAGTTGTCGGAGGGCGAAGAGAGCCGAGCCTTCAGCT
TCGATGTCGGCGGACGCGGCTATGTACTGCGGGTGAATAGCTGCGCTGATGGCTTCTACAAAGACCGCTA
CGTGTACCGCCACTTCGCCAGCGCTGCACTACCCATCCCCGAAGTGTTGGACATCGGCGAGTTCAGCGAG
AGCCTGACATACTGCATCAGTAGACGCGCCCAAGGCGTTACTCTCCAAGACCTCCCCGAAACAGAGCTGC
CTGCTGTGTTACAGCCTGTCGCCGAAGCTATGGATGCTATTGCCGCCGCCGACCTCAGTCAAACCAGCGG
CTTCGGCCCATTCGGGCCCCAAGGCATCGGCCAGTACACAACCTGGCGGGATTTCATTTGCGCCATTGCT
GATCCCCATGTCTACCACTGGCAGACCGTGATGGACGACACCGTGTCCGCCAGCGTAGCTCAAGCCCTGG
ACGAACTGATGCTGTGGGCCGAAGACTGTCCCGAGGTGCGCCACCTCGTCCATGCCGACTTCGGCAGCAA
CAACGTCCTGACCGACAACGGCCGCATCACCGCCGTAATCGACTGGTCCGAAGCTATGTTCGGGGACAGT
CAGTACGAGGTGGCCAACATCTTCTTCTGGCGGCCCTGGCTGGCTTGCATGGAGCAGCAGACTCGCTACT
TCGAGCGCCGGCATCCCGAGCTGGCCGGCAGCCCTCGTCTGCGAGCCTACATGCTGCGCATCGGCCTGGA
TCAGCTCTACCAGAGCCTCGTGGACGGCAACTTCGACGATGCTGCCTGGGCTCAAGGCCGCTGCGATGCC
ATCGTCCGCAGCGGGGCCGGCACCGTCGGTCGCACACAAATCGCTCGCCGGAGCGCAGCCGTATGGACCG
ACGGCTGCGTCGAGGTGCTGGCCGACAGCGGCAACCGCCGGCCCAGTACACGACCGCGCGCTAAGGAGGT
AGGTCGAGTTTAAACTCTAGAACCGGTCATGGCCGCAATAAAATATCTTTATTTTCATTACATCTGTGTG
TTGGTTTTTTGTGTGTTCGAACTAGATGCTGTCGACCGATGCCCTTGAGAGCCTTCAACCCAGTCAGCTC
CTTCCGGTGGGCGCGGGGCATGACTATCGTCGCCGCACTTATGACTGTCTTCTTTATCATGCAACTCGTA
GGACAGGTGCCGGCAGCGCTCTTCCGCTTCCTCGCTCACTGACTCGCTGCGCTCGGTCGTTCGGCTGCGG
CGAGCGGTATCAGCTCACTCAAAGGCGGTAATACGGTTATCCACAGAATCAGGGGATAACGCAGGAAAGA
ACATGTGAGCAAAAGGCCAGCAAAAGGCCAGGAACCGTAAAAAGGCCGCGTTGCTGGCGTTTTTCCATAG
GCTCCGCCCCCCTGACGAGCATCACAAAAATCGACGCTCAAGTCAGAGGTGGCGAAACCCGACAGGACTA
TAAAGATACCAGGCGTTTCCCCCTGGAAGCTCCCTCGTGCGCTCTCCTGTTCCGACCCTGCCGCTTACCG
GATACCTGTCCGCCTTTCTCCCTTCGGGAAGCGTGGCGCTTTCTCATAGCTCACGCTGTAGGTATCTCAG
TTCGGTGTAGGTCGTTCGCTCCAAGCTGGGCTGTGTGCACGAACCCCCCGTTCAGCCCGACCGCTGCGCC
TTATCCGGTAACTATCGTCTTGAGTCCAACCCGGTAAGACACGACTTATCGCCACTGGCAGCAGCCACTG
GTAACAGGATTAGCAGAGCGAGGTATGTAGGCGGTGCTACAGAGTTCTTGAAGTGGTGGCCTAACTACGG
CTACACTAGAAGAACAGTATTTGGTATCTGCGCTCTGCTGAAGCCAGTTACCTTCGGAAAAAGAGTTGGT
AGCTCTTGATCCGGCAAACAAACCACCGCTGGTAGCGGTGGTTTTTTTGTTTGCAAGCAGCAGATTACGC
GCAGAAAAAAAGGATCTCAAGAAGATCCTTTGATCTTTTCTACGGGGTCTGACGCTCAGTGGAACGAAAA
CTCACGTTAAGGGATTTTGGTCATGAGATTATCAAAAAGGATCTTCACCTAGATCCTTTTAAATTAAAAA
TGAAGTTTTAAATCAATCTAAAGTATATATGAGTAAACTTGGTCTGACAGCGGCCGCAAATGCTAAACCA
CTGCAGTGGTTACCAGTGCTTGATCAGTGAGGCACCGATCTCAGCGATCTGCCTATTTCGTTCGTCCATA
GTGGCCTGACTCCCCGTCGTGTAGATCACTACGATTCGTGAGGGCTTACCATCAGGCCCCAGCGCAGCAA
TGATGCCGCGAGAGCCGCGTTCACCGGCCCCCGATTTGTCAGCAATGAACCAGCCAGCAGGGAGGGCCGA
GCGAAGAAGTGGTCCTGCTACTTTGTCCGCCTCCATCCAGTCTATGAGCTGCTGTCGTGATGCTAGAGTA
AGAAGTTCGCCAGTGAGTAGTTTCCGAAGAGTTGTGGCCATTGCTACTGGCATCGTGGTATCACGCTCGT
CGTTCGGTATGGCTTCGTTCAACTCTGGTTCCCAGCGGTCAAGCCGGGTCACATGATCACCCATATTATG
AAGAAATGCAGTCAGCTCCTTAGGGCCTCCGATCGTTGTCAGAAGTAAGTTGGCCGCGGTGTTGTCGCTC
ATGGTAATGGCAGCACTACACAATTCTCTTACCGTCATGCCATCCGTAAGATGCTTTTCCGTGACCGGCG
AGTACTCAACCAAGTCGTTTTGTGAGTAGTGTATACGGCGACCAAGCTGCTCTTGCCCGGCGTCTATACG
GGACAACACCGCGCCACATAGCAGTACTTTGAAAGTGCTCATCATCGGGAATCGTTCTTCGGGGCGGAAA
GACTCAAGGATCTTGCCGCTATTGAGATCCAGTTCGATATAGCCCACTCTTGCACCCAGTTGATCTTCAG
CATCTTTTACTTTCACCAGCGTTTCGGGGTGTGCAAAAACAGGCAAGCAAAATGCCGCAAAGAAGGGAAT
GAGTGCGACACGAAAATGTTGGATGCTCATACTCGTCCTTTTTCAATATTATTGAAGCATTTATCAGGGT
TACTAGTACGTCTCTCAAGGATAAGTAAGTAATATTAAGGTACGGGAGGTATTGGACAGGCCGCAATAAA
ATATCTTTATTTTCATTACATCTGTGTGTTGGTTTTTTGTGTGAATCGATAGTACTAACATACGCTCTCC
ATCAAAACAAAACGAAACAAAACAAACTAGCAAAATAGGCTGTCCCCAGTGCAAGTGCAGGTGCCAGAAC
ATTTCTCT
Features (pLannotate 1.2.2; 21 found; start..end, strand, type, name):
     47..71      +  protein_bind   attB1: mutant version of attB; recombination site for the Gateway® BP reaction BP Clonase™
     72..290     +  CDS            moxGFP (fragment): moxGFP is a basic (constitutively fluorescent) green fluorescent protein published in 2015, derived from Aequorea victoria. It is reported to be a rapidly-maturing monomer.
    272..292     -  protein_bind   attB4: mutant version of attB; core recombination site for the Gateway® BP reaction BP Clonase™
   1249..1269    +  protein_bind   attB3: mutant version of attB; core recombination site for the Gateway® BP reaction BP Clonase™
   1296..1314    +  promoter       T3 promoter: promoter for bacteriophage T3 RNA polymerase
   1378..1396    -  promoter       T7 promoter: promoter for bacteriophage T7 RNA polymerase
   1423..1443    -  protein_bind   attB2: mutant version of attB; core recombination site for the Gateway® BP reaction BP Clonase™
   1508..3160    +  CDS            luciferase: firefly luciferase synthetic luc2 version of the luciferase gene
   3164..3211    +  CDS            hCL1: non-ORF yeast peptide conferring ubiquitin-dependent degradation human codon-optimized
   3218..3334    +  CDS            hPEST: PEST degradation sequence from mouse ornithine decarboxylase human codon-optimized
   3383..3504    -  polyA_signal   SV40 poly(A) signal: SV40 polyadenylation signal
   3530..3661    -  CDS            LT_SV40 (fragment): Experimental evidence at protein level: Swiss-Prot protein existence level 1. Isoform 17kT antigen targets host RBL2 for degradation and promotes cell proliferation. Transactivates host cyclin A promoter through its J domain. From Simian virus 40 (SV40).
   3698..4055    +  promoter       SV40 promoter: SV40 enhancer and early promoter
   4086..5123    +  CDS            HygR: hygromycin B phosphotransferase confers resistance to hygromycin
   5147..5195    +  polyA_signal   poly(A) signal: synthetic polyadenylation signal
   5211..5342    +  CDS            TcR (fragment): tetracycline efflux protein; tet; confers resistance to tetracycline
   5522..6110    -  rep_origin     ori: high-copy-number ColE1/pMB1/pBR322/pUC origin of replication
   6310..7170    -  CDS            AmpR: β-lactamase confers resistance to ampicillin, carbenicillin, and related antibiotics
   7171..7212    -  promoter       AmpR promoter (fragment): bla
   7275..7323    +  polyA_signal   poly(A) signal: synthetic polyadenylation signal
   7337..7428    +  misc_feature   pause site: RNA polymerase II transcriptional pause signal from the human α2 globin gene
