[The description below was written by a language model from this plasmid's Addgene catalogue record and pLannotate feature annotations shown in this document.]
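Description:
pGL4_EGR1p-BC0136-luc2 is a mammalian reporter plasmid of about 7.4 kb built on the pGL4 luciferase backbone. It serves as a MAPK pathway sensor in a barcoded, multiplexed cell-based assay. In bacteria it is maintained at high copy through a ColE1/pUC-type origin and selected with ampicillin via the β-lactamase gene. For mammalian cells it also carries a hygromycin B phosphotransferase cassette driven by the SV40 enhancer/early promoter and ended by a synthetic poly(A) signal, which would allow selection of stable lines.

The sensor cassette was assembled by multi-fragment Gateway cloning, as shown by the attB1, attB4, attB3 and attB2 sites upstream of the reporter. The catalogue entry states that an EGR1 promoter drives barcode 0136 and luciferase. The automated annotation does not label the promoter itself, but the unannotated stretch of roughly 950 bp between attB4 and attB3 is the likely location. The short segment between attB3 and attB2 is flanked by inward-facing T3 and T7 promoter sequences and probably holds the barcode, with those sequences providing common flanks; this is an inference from the layout. A short fragment annotated as moxGFP lies between attB1 and attB4, and its role is not stated.

Downstream is the synthetic firefly luc2 coding sequence fused to the hCL1 and hPEST degradation signals. These destabilise the enzyme so that the signal follows changes in promoter activity closely. An SV40 poly(A) signal terminates the transcript. A synthetic poly(A) signal and a transcriptional pause site upstream of the cassette reduce read-through background from the backbone. Because EGR1 is an immediate-early gene induced by MAPK/ERK signalling, pathway activity can be read out either as luminescence or as the abundance of the transcribed barcode, so many differently barcoded sensors can be pooled for drug profiling.
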