Addgene plasmid #227137: pGL4_EGR1p-BC0136-luc2
Purpose: Barcoded assay, MAPK sensor; barcode BC0136
Depositing lab: Michael Wehr. Depositing organization: Systasy Bioscience GmbH. Publication: Polypharmacological profiling across protein target families and cellular pathways using the multiplexed cell-based assay platform safetyProfiler reveals efficacy, potency and side effects of drugs. Popovic L, Brankatschk B, Palladino G, Rossner MJ, Wehr MC. Biomed Pharmacother. 2024 Nov;180:117523. doi: 10.1016/j.biopha.2024.117523. Epub 2024 Oct 14. PubMed 39405910.
Backbone
  Vector backbone: pGL4
  Vector type: Mammalian Expression
Growth in bacteria
  Bacterial resistance: Ampicillin, 100 μg/mL
  Growth temperature: 37°C
  Growth strain: DH5alpha
  Copy number: High Copy
Gene/Insert
  Gene/Insert name: EGR1 promoter driving barcode 0136 and a luciferase reporter gene
  Species: Synthetic
  Cloning method: Gateway Cloning
Terms and licenses: Academic/Nonprofit Terms; Industry Terms: Not Available to Industry
How to cite: pGL4_EGR1p-BC0136-luc2 was a gift from Michael Wehr (Addgene plasmid # 227137 ; http://n2t.net/addgene:227137 ; RRID:Addgene_227137)
